>Addgene plasmid #50883 | pcDNA3.1 Flag YFP hNKCC1 V729C (NT503) | addgene partial sequence | sequence record 78729 | CMV-F 5'-CGCAAATGGGCGGTAGGCGTG-3'
CTCTCTGGCTAACTAGAGAACCCACTGCTTACTGGCTTATCGAAATTAATACGACTCACTATAGGGAGAC
CCAAGCTGGCTAGCCCGGGCACGGCCGCCACCATGGGAGACTACAAAGACCATGACGGTGATTATAAAGA
TCACGACATCGACTACAAGGATGACGATGACAAGGGTGACCCTACCGTCAGCAAGGGCGAGGAGCTGTTC
ACCGGGGTGGTGCCCATCCTGGTCGAGCTGGACGGCGACGTAAACGGCCACAAGTTCAGCGTGTCCGGCG
AGGGCGAGGGCGATGCCACCTACGGCAAGCTGACCCTGAAGTTCATCTGCACCACCGGCAAGCTGCCCGT
GCCCTGGCCCACCCTCGTGACCACCTTCGGCTACGGCCTGATGTGCTTCGCCCGCTACCCCGACCACATG
AAGCAGCACGACTTCTTCAAGTCCGCCATGCCCGAAGGCTACGTCCAGGAGCGCACCATCTTCTTCAAGG
ACGACGGCAACTACAAGACCCGCGCCGAGGTGAAGTTCGAGGGCGACACCCTGGTGAACCGCATCGAGCT
GAAGGGCATCGACTTCAAGGAGGACGGCAACATCCTA
