>Addgene plasmid #50883 | pcDNA3.1 Flag YFP hNKCC1 V729C (NT503) | addgene partial sequence | sequence record 79893 | hNKCC1-int-R 5'-ATATTTGGCTTGGTCGATGG-3'
GTGTCCACAGATCATCAAACCAACATTTTTTGTGAAATCGTGAACAAGATGAAGTAAGGCCGGCCGTGAG
TTTGGCGCTCCTGTCATAACAAGACACTGTGGCCTAAAGTTTTTCACATGGTCCTCCACGCCAGAAAGCC
TAATACTATGTTGCAGGGCATTGAGGTAAGTCAGGGCTTGTGTAGAGGATCCCCAATTCACATCGGGTTT
TTTGTAGGTAACATAAATATAGAGACCAAGGACTATCACGTAGGTTAGCAAAGCAGCCCACCAGTTAATA
CAGAACATTACTATGCAACAAAGAATTGCTCCAAGAAGTGAGATCCACATATTGTAGTATTTAAATGCCG
GTCGCCATCCTGGGCTTTTTGCCAGTGAAGCATGGAATACTGAAAAATTGATGAGGGCATAGCTGGCAAG
GAAGAAGTTTGAGATAATTGGTGCAATAACATTCAGTTCGGCAATTAAGATGAATCCAAGTGCAATTAAG
AATGTTAAGATGTAGCCACGTAATGGCTCATTATTTTTCCCATAACCTTTAGCAAACATCTGGAAAGCGG
GGTAGATGTTGTCTTTACATAGGGCCTGAAATATCTTGGGAGCACTCACTAGGGATGCTAATGCGCTAGA
AAGAGTGGCAGAGAATATGCCCGCGGAAATTAGTGGTGTAAATCCTGACACCATACTCATTACCTGAAAG
TTGTTCATTAGGCCGTAGCTACAAGGACTGGATTCACAAGATGAAAAATCAAAGTTTAATTTGCAGGCTG
CGCTAGTACAGTTTGTTAGCTCTGTTACGATAGTGTCATTAACATTACCAGTGGCATCGCGTACGACACA
AGAACCTACAGACACGGCAATTCCTACATAAACCAATGTAGTAATTAAAATGGCTAGGAGTGTTCCTTTG
GGTATGGCTGACTGAGGATCTGCAAGATCACCTGAGATATTTGCGCCAGCCAGAATTCCAGTTGCAGCAG
GAAAAA
