[The description below was written by a language model from this plasmid's Addgene catalogue record.]
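Description:
pcDNA3.1 Flag YFP hNKCC1 V729C (NT503) is a mammalian expression plasmid built on the pcDNA 3.1 neo backbone. It is maintained in E. coli as a high-copy plasmid under ampicillin selection. It also carries a neomycin resistance marker, so transfected mammalian cells can be selected with G418, for example to derive stable lines. No feature table accompanies the record, so the finer backbone details are not itemised. The listed BGH reverse sequencing primer is consistent with the usual pcDNA3.1 arrangement, in which a polyadenylation signal follows the cloning site.

The payload is a roughly 4.5 kb insert cloned between NheI and PmeI sites, both of which are retained, and it is expressed from the CMV promoter. It encodes human NKCC1, the Na-K-Cl cotransporter produced by the SLC12A2 gene. A 3xFLAG epitope and YFP are fused at the N terminus, which allows antibody-based detection or purification through FLAG and fluorescence-based visualisation of the transporter through YFP. The coding sequence is synthetic rather than native cDNA and was designed to include convenient restriction sites, which simplifies swapping fragments and introducing mutations.

This version carries a single substitution, V729C, made in the corresponding wild-type tagged construct (NT17). The record describes the purpose only as expressing this mutant in mammalian cells and does not say what the introduced cysteine is meant to probe. Single-cysteine substitutions of this kind are commonly used in structure-function studies of membrane transporters.
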