Addgene plasmid #50883: pcDNA3.1 Flag YFP hNKCC1 V729C (NT503)
Purpose: Expresses human NKCC1 V729C mutant with an N-terminal 3xFLAG-YFP tag in mammalian cells. cDNA is synthetic, containing convenient restriction sites.
Depositing lab: Biff Forbush. Depositing organization: Yale University.
Backbone
  Vector backbone: pcDNA 3.1 neo
  Backbone manufacturer: Life Technologies
  Backbone size w/o insert (bp): 5316
  Vector type: Mammalian Expression
  Selectable markers: Neomycin (select with G418)
Growth in bacteria
  Bacterial resistance: Ampicillin, 100 μg/mL
  Growth temperature: 37°C
  Growth strain: DH5alpha
  Copy number: High Copy
Gene/Insert
  Gene/Insert name: human NKCC1 (synthetic) (alt names: Slc12A2 (synthetic); Na-K-Cl cotransporter)
  Species: H. sapiens (human), Synthetic
  Insert size (bp): 4479
  Mutation: V729C in hNKCC1 in NT17
  Entrez Gene: SLC12A2 (a.k.a. BSC, BSC-2, BSC2, CCC1, KILQS, NKCC1, PPP1R141)
  Promoter: CMV
  Tag / fusion protein: 3x Flag (N terminal on insert); YFP (N terminal on insert)
  Cloning method: Restriction Enzyme; 5′ cloning site NheI (not destroyed); 3′ cloning site PmeI (not destroyed)
  Sequencing primers: 5′ CMV-F; 3′ BGH-rev
Terms and licenses: Academic/Nonprofit Terms; Industry Terms: Not Available to Industry
Depositor comments: Plasmid constructed from pcDNA3.1 Flag YFP hNKCC1 WT (NT17). See Addgene plasmid# 49085 (http://www.addgene.org/49085/) for plasmid map of wild-type construct.
How to cite: pcDNA3.1 Flag YFP hNKCC1 V729C (NT503) was a gift from Biff Forbush (Addgene plasmid # 50883 ; http://n2t.net/addgene:50883 ; RRID:Addgene_50883)
