LOCUS       Exported 9795 bp ds-DNA circular SYN 13-MAY-2021
DEFINITION  Expresses human NKCC1 V729C mutant with an N-terminal 3xFLAG-YFP tag
            in mammalian cells. cDNA is synthetic, containing convenient
            restriction sites..
ACCESSION   .
VERSION     .
KEYWORDS    pcDNA3.1 Flag YFP hNKCC1 V729C (NT503)
SOURCE      synthetic DNA construct
  ORGANISM  synthetic DNA construct
REFERENCE   1 (bases 1 to 9795)
  TITLE     Forbush Lab human NKCC1 NT clones
  JOURNAL   Unpublished
REFERENCE   2 (bases 1 to 9795)
  AUTHORS   .
  TITLE     Direct Submission
  JOURNAL   Exported May 13, 2021 from SnapGene Server 1.1.58
            http://www.snapgene.com
FEATURES             Location/Qualifiers
     source          1..9795
                     /organism="synthetic DNA construct"
                     /mol_type="other DNA"
     regulatory      19..28
                     /regulatory_class="other"
                     /note="vertebrate consensus sequence for strong initiation
                     of translation (Kozak, 1987)"
     CDS             31..96
                     /codon_start=1
                     /product="three tandem FLAG(R) epitope tags, followed by an
                     enterokinase cleavage site"
                     /label=3xFLAG
                     /translation="DYKDHDGDYKDHDIDYKDDDDK"
     CDS             112..822
                     /codon_start=1
                     /product="enhanced variant of YFP (Heikal et al., 2001)"
                     /label=Citrine
                     /note="mammalian codon-optimized"
                     /translation="SKGEELFTGVVPILVELDGDVNGHKFSVSGEGEGDATYGKLTLKF
                     ICTTGKLPVPWPTLVTTFGYGLMCFARYPDHMKQHDFFKSAMPEGYVQERTIFFKDDGN
                     YKTRAEVKFEGDTLVNRIELKGIDFKEDGNILGHKLEYNYNSHNVYIMADKQKNGIKVN
                     FKIRHNIEDGSVQLADHYQQNTPIGDGPVLLPDNHYLSYQSKLSKDPNEKRDHMVLLEF
                     VTAAGITLGMDELYK"
     CDS             112..822
                     /codon_start=1
                     /product="enhanced YFP with monomerizing A206K mutation
                     (Zacharias et al., 2002)"
                     /label=mEYFP
                     /note="mammalian codon-optimized"
                     /translation="SKGEELFTGVVPILVELDGDVNGHKFSVSGEGEGDATYGKLTLKF
                     ICTTGKLPVPWPTLVTTFGYGLMCFARYPDHMKQHDFFKSAMPEGYVQERTIFFKDDGN
                     YKTRAEVKFEGDTLVNRIELKGIDFKEDGNILGHKLEYNYNSHNVYIMADKQKNGIKVN
                     FKIRHNIEDGSVQLADHYQQNTPIGDGPVLLPDNHYLSYQSKLSKDPNEKRDHMVLLEF
                     VTAAGITLGMDELYK"
     primer_bind     complement(151..172)
                     /label=EGFP-N
                     /note="EGFP, reverse primer"
     primer_bind     complement(412..431)
                     /label=EXFP-R
                     /note="For distinguishing EGFP variants, reverse primer"
     primer_bind     759..780
                     /label=EGFP-C
                     /note="EGFP, forward primer"
     primer_bind     complement(4495..4512)
                     /label=BGH-rev
                     /note="Bovine growth hormone terminator, reverse primer.
                     Also called BGH reverse"
     polyA_signal    4501..4725
                     /label=bGH poly(A) signal
                     /note="bovine growth hormone polyadenylation signal"
     rep_origin      4771..5199
                     /direction=RIGHT
                     /label=f1 ori
                     /note="f1 bacteriophage origin of replication; arrow
                     indicates direction of (+) strand synthesis"
     primer_bind     complement(4858..4877)
                     /label=F1ori-R
                     /note="F1 origin, reverse primer"
     primer_bind     5068..5089
                     /label=F1ori-F
                     /note="F1 origin, forward primer"
     primer_bind     complement(5208..5228)
                     /label=pBABE 3'
                     /note="SV40 enhancer, reverse primer for pBABE vectors"
     promoter        5213..5542
                     /label=SV40 promoter
                     /note="SV40 enhancer and early promoter"
     rep_origin      5393..5528
                     /label=SV40 ori
                     /note="SV40 origin of replication"
     primer_bind     5455..5474
                     /label=SV40pro-F
                     /note="SV40 promoter/origin, forward primer"
     CDS             5609..6403
                     /codon_start=1
                     /gene="aph(3')-II (or nptII)"
                     /product="aminoglycoside phosphotransferase from Tn5"
                     /label=NeoR/KanR
                     /note="confers resistance to neomycin, kanamycin, and G418
                     (Geneticin(R))"
                     /translation="MIEQDGLHAGSPAAWVERLFGYDWAQQTIGCSDAAVFRLSAQGRP
                     VLFVKTDLSGALNELQDEAARLSWLATTGVPCAAVLDVVTEAGRDWLLLGEVPGQDLLS
                     SHLAPAEKVSIMADAMRRLHTLDPATCPFDHQAKHRIERARTRMEAGLVDQDDLDEEHQ
                     GLAPAELFARLKARMPDGEDLVVTHGDACLPNIMVENGRFSGFIDCGRLGVADRYQDIA
                     LATRDIAEELGGEWADRFLVLYGIAAPDSQRIAFYRLLDEFF"
     primer_bind     complement(5663..5682)
                     /label=Neo-R
                     /note="Neomycin resistance gene, reverse primer"
     primer_bind     6273..6292
                     /label=Neo-F
                     /note="Neomycin resistance gene, forward primer"
     polyA_signal    6577..6698
                     /label=SV40 poly(A) signal
                     /note="SV40 polyadenylation signal"
     primer_bind     complement(6614..6633)
                     /label=SV40pA-R
                     /note="SV40 polyA, reverse primer"
     primer_bind     6668..6687
                     /label=EBV-rev
                     /note="SV40 polyA terminator, reverse primer"
     primer_bind     complement(6747..6763)
                     /label=M13 rev
                     /note="common sequencing primer, one of multiple similar
                     variants"
     primer_bind     complement(6747..6763)
                     /label=M13 Reverse
                     /note="In lacZ gene. Also called M13-rev"
     primer_bind     complement(6760..6782)
                     /label=M13/pUC Reverse
                     /note="In lacZ gene"
     protein_bind    6771..6787
                     /label=lac operator
                     /bound_moiety="lac repressor encoded by lacI"
                     /note="The lac repressor binds to the lac operator to
                     inhibit transcription in E. coli. This inhibition can be
                     relieved by adding lactose or
                     isopropyl-beta-D-thiogalactopyranoside (IPTG)."
     promoter        complement(6795..6825)
                     /label=lac promoter
                     /note="promoter for the E. coli lac operon"
     protein_bind    6840..6861
                     /label=CAP binding site
                     /bound_moiety="E. coli catabolite activator protein"
                     /note="CAP binding activates transcription in the presence
                     of cAMP."
     primer_bind     complement(6978..6995)
                     /label=L4440
                     /note="L4440 vector, forward primer"
     rep_origin      complement(7149..7734)
                     /direction=LEFT
                     /label=ori
                     /note="high-copy-number ColE1/pMB1/pBR322/pUC origin of
                     replication"
     primer_bind     complement(7229..7248)
                     /label=pBR322ori-F
                     /note="pBR322 origin, forward primer"
     CDS             complement(7905..8765)
                     /codon_start=1
                     /gene="bla"
                     /product="beta-lactamase"
                     /label=AmpR
                     /note="confers resistance to ampicillin, carbenicillin, and
                     related antibiotics"
                     /translation="MSIQHFRVALIPFFAAFCLPVFAHPETLVKVKDAEDQLGARVGYI
                     ELDLNSGKILESFRPEERFPMMSTFKVLLCGAVLSRIDAGQEQLGRRIHYSQNDLVEYS
                     PVTEKHLTDGMTVRELCSAAITMSDNTAANLLLTTIGGPKELTAFLHNMGDHVTRLDRW
                     EPELNEAIPNDERDTTMPVAMATTLRKLLTGELLTLASRQQLIDWMEADKVAGPLLRSA
                     LPAGWFIADKSGAGERGSRGIIAALGPDGKPSRIVVIYTTGSQATMDERNRQIAEIGAS
                     LIKHW"
     primer_bind     8528..8547
                     /label=Amp-R
                     /note="Ampicillin resistance gene, reverse primer"
     promoter        complement(8766..8870)
                     /gene="bla"
                     /label=AmpR promoter
     primer_bind     complement(8945..8964)
                     /label=pRS-marker
                     /note="pRS vectors, use to sequence yeast selectable
                     marker"
     enhancer        9136..9515
                     /label=CMV enhancer
                     /note="human cytomegalovirus immediate early enhancer"
     promoter        9516..9719
                     /label=CMV promoter
                     /note="human cytomegalovirus (CMV) immediate early
                     promoter"
     primer_bind     9670..9690
                     /label=CMV-F
                     /note="Human CMV immediate early promoter, forward primer"
     primer_bind     9764..9783
                     /label=T7
                     /note="T7 promoter, forward primer"
     promoter        9764..9782
                     /label=T7 promoter
                     /note="promoter for bacteriophage T7 RNA polymerase"
ORIGIN
        1 gctagcccgg gcacggccgc caccatggga gactacaaag accatgacgg tgattataaa
       61 gatcacgaca tcgactacaa ggatgacgat gacaagggtg accctaccgt cagcaagggc
      121 gaggagctgt tcaccggggt ggtgcccatc ctggtcgagc tggacggcga cgtaaacggc
      181 cacaagttca gcgtgtccgg cgagggcgag ggcgatgcca cctacggcaa gctgaccctg
      241 aagttcatct gcaccaccgg caagctgccc gtgccctggc ccaccctcgt gaccaccttc
      301 ggctacggcc tgatgtgctt cgcccgctac cccgaccaca tgaagcagca cgacttcttc
      361 aagtccgcca tgcccgaagg ctacgtccag gagcgcacca tcttcttcaa ggacgacggc
      421 aactacaaga cccgcgccga ggtgaagttc gagggcgaca ccctggtgaa ccgcatcgag
      481 ctgaagggca tcgacttcaa ggaggacggc aacatcctag ggcacaagct ggagtacaac
      541 tacaacagcc acaacgttta tatcatggcc gacaagcaga agaacggcat caaggtgaac
      601 ttcaagatcc gccacaacat cgaggacggc agcgtgcagc tcgccgacca ctaccagcag
      661 aacaccccca tcggcgacgg ccccgtgctg ctgcccgaca accactacct gagctaccag
      721 tccaaactga gcaaagaccc caacgagaag cgcgatcaca tggtcctgct ggagttcgtg
      781 accgccgccg ggatcactct cggcatggac gagctctaca agggtgacct ggagccgagg
      841 cccacggctc ctagctccgg cgcgccaggc ctcgccggag tcggcgaaac gccgagcgcc
      901 gctgcgctgg ccgcagccag ggtggaactg cccggaaccg ctgtgccctc ggtgccggag
      961 gatgctgcgc ccgcgagccg ggacgggggc ggggtccgcg atgagggacc agccgccgcc
     1021 ggtgacggcc tgggcagacc cttggggcct accccgagcc agagccgttt ccaggtggac
     1081 ctcgtttccg agaacgcagg gcgggctgct gctgcggcgg cggcggctgc tgcggccgcc
     1141 gccgctgctg gtgccggggc gggggccaag cagactcctg ccgacgggga agccagcggc
     1201 gagagcgagc cagctaaagg cagcgaggaa gccaaaggcc gcttccgcgt taacttcgta
     1261 gatcctgctg ccagctcgtc cgcagaagat agcctgtcag atgccgccgg ggtcggagtc
     1321 gatggaccca acgtgagctt ccagaacggc ggggacacgg tactgagcga gggcagcagc
     1381 ctccattccg gtggcggcgg cggctccggc caccaccagc actactatta tgatacccac
     1441 accaacacct actatctgcg caccttcggc cacaacacaa tggacgcggt acccaggatc
     1501 gaccactacc ggcacacagc cgcgcagctc ggcgagaagc tgctccggcc tagcctggcc
     1561 gagctgcatg acgagctgga aaaggaacct tttgaggatg gctttgcaaa tggggaagaa
     1621 agcactccaa cacgtgatgc tgtggtcacg tacacggccg aaagtaaagg agtcgtgaag
     1681 tttggctgga tcaagggtgt actagtacgt tgtatgttaa acatttgggg tgtgatgctt
     1741 ttcattcgtc tctcatggat tgtgggacaa gctggaattg gtctatcagt ccttgtaata
     1801 atgatggcta ctgttgtgac aactatcaca ggattgtcca ctagcgccat cgcaactaat
     1861 ggatttgtaa ggggaggcgg cgcatattat ttaatatcta gaagtctagg gcctgaattt
     1921 ggtggtgcca ttggtctaat cttcgccttt gccaacgctg ttgctgttgc tatgtatgtg
     1981 gttggatttg cagaaaccgt ggtggagttg ctgaaagaac attccattct tatgatagat
     2041 gaaatcaatg acatccggat tattggagcc attacagtcg tgattctttt aggtatctca
     2101 gtagccggta tggagtggga agcaaaagct cagattgttc ttttggtgat cctacttctt
     2161 gctattggtg atttcgtcat aggaacattt atcccactcg agagcaagaa gccaaaaggg
     2221 ttttttggct ataaatctga aatctttaat gagaactttg gccccgattt tcgagaagaa
     2281 gaaactttct tttctgtatt tgccatcttt tttcctgctg caactggaat tctggctggc
     2341 gcaaatatct caggtgatct tgcagatcct cagtcagcca tacccaaagg aacactccta
     2401 gccattttaa ttactacatt ggtttatgta ggaattgccg tgtctgtagg ttcttgtgtc
     2461 gtacgcgatg ccactggtaa tgttaatgac actatcgtaa cagagctaac aaactgtact
     2521 agcgcagcct gcaaattaaa ctttgatttt tcatcttgtg aatccagtcc ttgtagctac
     2581 ggcctaatga acaactttca ggtaatgagt atggtgtcag gatttacacc actaatttcc
     2641 gcgggcatat tctctgccac tctttctagc gcattagcat ccctagtgag tgctcccaag
     2701 atatttcagg ccctatgtaa agacaacatc taccccgctt tccagatgtt tgctaaaggt
     2761 tatgggaaaa ataatgagcc attacgtggc tacatcttaa cattcttaat tgcacttgga
     2821 ttcatcttaa ttgccgaact gaatgttatt gcaccaatta tctcaaactt cttccttgcc
     2881 agctatgccc tcatcaattt ttcagtattc catgcttcac tggcaaaaag cccaggatgg
     2941 cgaccggcat ttaaatacta caatatgtgg atctcacttc ttggagcaat tctttgttgc
     3001 atagtaatgt tctgtattaa ctggtgggct gctttgctaa cctacgtgat agtccttggt
     3061 ctctatattt atgttaccta caaaaaaccc gatgtgaatt ggggatcctc tacacaagcc
     3121 ctgacttacc tcaatgccct gcaacatagt attaggcttt ctggcgtgga ggaccatgtg
     3181 aaaaacttta ggccacagtg tcttgttatg acaggagcgc caaactcacg gccggcctta
     3241 cttcatcttg ttcacgattt cacaaaaaat gttggtttga tgatctgtgg acacgtacac
     3301 atgggaccac gcagacaagc catgaaagaa atgtccatcg accaagccaa atatcagcgc
     3361 tggcttatta agaacaaaat gaaggctttt tatgcaccag tacatgcaga tgacctcaga
     3421 gaaggggccc aatacttgat gcaggctgct ggcctgggcc gtatgaagcc aaacacacta
     3481 gtccttggat ttaagaaaga ttggttgcaa gcagatatga gggatgtgga tatgtacata
     3541 aacttatttc acgatgcttt tgacatacaa tatggcgtag tggttattcg cctaaaagaa
     3601 ggtctggata ttagtcacct gcagggacaa gaagaattat tgtcatcaca agagaaatct
     3661 cctggcacca aggatgtcgt agtaagtgtg gaatatagta aaaagtccga tttagatact
     3721 tcgaaacccc tcagtgaaaa accaattacc cataaagtcg aggaagaaga tggcaagact
     3781 gcaactcaac cactgttgaa aaaagaatcc aaaggcccta ttgtgccttt gaatgtagct
     3841 gaccaaaagc ttcttgaagc tagtacacag tttcagaaaa aacaaggaaa gaatactatt
     3901 gatgtctggt ggctttttga tgacggaggt ctgaccttat tgatacctta ccttctgacg
     3961 accaagaaaa aatggaaaga ctgtaagatc agagtattca ttggtggaaa gataaacaga
     4021 atagaccatg accggagagc gatggctact ttactgagca agttcagaat cgatttttct
     4081 gacatcatgg ttctaggaga catcaatacc aaaccaaaga aagaaaacat tatagctttc
     4141 gaggaaatca ttgagccata cagacttcac gaagatgata aagagcaaga tatcgcagat
     4201 aaaatgaaag aagatgaacc ctggcgaata acagataatg aattggagct gtataagacc
     4261 aagacatacc ggcagatcag gttaaatgag ttattaaagg aacattcaag cacagctaac
     4321 attattgtga tgagtttacc ggtcgcacga aagggtgccg tttctagtgc tctctacatg
     4381 gcatggttag aagcactatc taaggatcta ccaccaatcc tactagttcg tgggaatcat
     4441 cagagtgtcc ttaccttcta ttcataatta attaagttta aacccgctga tcagcctcga
     4501 ctgtgccttc tagttgccag ccatctgttg tttgcccctc ccccgtgcct tccttgaccc
     4561 tggaaggtgc cactcccact gtcctttcct aataaaatga ggaaattgca tcgcattgtc
     4621 tgagtaggtg tcattctatt ctggggggtg gggtggggca ggacagcaag ggggaggatt
     4681 gggaagacaa tagcaggcat gctggggatg cggtgggctc tatggcttct gaggcggaaa
     4741 gaaccagctg gggctctagg gggtatcccc nnnnnnnnnn nnnnnnnnnn nnnnnnnnnn
     4801 nnnnnnnnnn nnnnnnnnnn nnnnnnnnnn nnnnnnnnnn nnnnnnnnnn nnnnnnnnnn
     4861 nnnnnnnnnn nnnnnnnnnn nnnnnnnnnn nnnncnnnnn nnnnnnnnnn nnnnnnnnnn
     4921 nnnnnnnnnn nnnnnnnnnn nnnnnnnnnn nnnnnnnnnn nnnnnnnnnn nnnnnnnnnn
     4981 nnnnnnannn nnnnnnnnnn nnnnnnnnnn nnnnnnnnnn nnnnnnnnnn nnnnnncctt
     5041 tgacgttgga gtccacgttc tttaatagtg gactcttgtt ccaaactgga acaacactca
     5101 accctatctc ggtctattct tttgatttat aagggatttt gccgatttcg gcctattggt
     5161 taaaaaatga gctgatttaa caaaaattta acgcgaatta attctgtgga atgtgtgtca
     5221 gttagggtgt ggaaagtccc caggctcccc agcaggcaga agtatgcaaa gcatgcatct
     5281 caattagtca gcaaccaggt gtggaaagtc cccaggctcc ccagcaggca gaagtatgca
     5341 aagcatgcat ctcaattagt cagcaaccat agtcccgccc ctaactccgc ccatcccgcc
     5401 cctaactccg cccagttccg cccattctcc gccccatggc tgactaattt tttttattta
     5461 tgcagaggcc gaggccgcct ctgcctctga gctattccag aagtagtgag gaggcttttt
     5521 tggaggccta ggcttttgca aaaagctccc gggagcttgt atatccattt tcggatctga
     5581 tcaagagaca ggatgaggat cgtttcgcat gattgaacaa gatggattgc acgcaggttc
     5641 tccggccgct tgggtggaga ggctattcgg ctatgactgg gcacaacaga caatcggctg
     5701 ctctgatgcc gccgtgttcc ggctgtcagc gcaggggcgc ccggttcttt ttgtcaagac
     5761 cgacctgtcc ggtgccctga atgaactgca ggacgaggca gcgcggctat cgtggctggc
     5821 cacgacgggc gttccttgcg cagctgtgct cgacgttgtc actgaagcgg gaagggactg
     5881 gctgctattg ggcgaagtgc cggggcagga tctcctgtca tctcaccttg ctcctgccga
     5941 gaaagtatcc atcatggctg atgcaatgcg gcggctgcat acgcttgatc cggctacctg
     6001 cccattcgac caccaagcga aacatcgcat cgagcgagca cgtactcgga tggaagccgg
     6061 tcttgtcgat caggatgatc tggacgaaga gcatcagggg ctcgcgccag ccgaactgtt
     6121 cgccaggctc aaggcgcgca tgcccgacgg cgaggatctc gtcgtgaccc atggcgatgc
     6181 ctgcttgccg aatatcatgg tggaaaatgg ccgcttttct ggattcatcg actgtggccg
     6241 gctgggtgtg gcggaccgct atcaggacat agcgttggct acccgtgata ttgctgaaga
     6301 gcttggcggc gaatgggctg accgcttcct cgtgctttac ggtatcgccg ctcccgattc
     6361 gcagcgcatc gccttctatc gccttcttga cgagttcttc tgagcgggac tctggggttc
     6421 gaaatgaccg accaagcgac gcccaacctg ccatcacgag atttcgattc caccgccgcc
     6481 ttctatgaaa ggttgggctt cggaatcgtt ttccgggacg ccggctggat gatcctccag
     6541 cgcggggatc tcatgctgga gttcttcgcc caccccaact tgtttattgc agcttataat
     6601 ggttacaaat aaagcaatag catcacaaat ttcacaaata aagcattttt ttcactgcat
     6661 tctagttgtg gtttgtccaa actcatcaat gtatcttatc atgtctgtat accgtcgacc
     6721 tctagctaga gcttggcgta atcatggtca tagctgtttc ctgtgtgaaa ttgttatccg
     6781 ctcacaattc cacacaacat acgagccgga agcataaagt gtaaagcctg gggtgcctaa
     6841 tgagtgagct aactcacatt aattgcgttg cgctcactgc ccgctttcca gtcgggaaac
     6901 ctgtcgtgcc agctgcatta atgaatcggc caacgcgcgg ggagaggcgg tttgcgtatt
     6961 gggcgctctt ccgcttcctc gctcactgac tcgctgcgct cggtcgttcg gctgcggcga
     7021 gcggtatcag ctcactcaaa ggcggtaata cggttatcca cagaatcagg ggataacgca
     7081 ggaaagaaca tgtgagcaaa aggccagcaa aaggccagga accgtaaaaa ggccgcgttg
     7141 ctggcgtttt tccataggct ccgcccccct gacgagcatc acaaaaatcg acgctcaagt
     7201 cagaggtggc gaaacccgac aggactataa agataccagg cgtttccccc tggaagctcc
     7261 ctcgtgcgct ctcctgttcc gaccctgccg cttaccggat acctgtccgc ctttctccct
     7321 tcgggaagcg tggcgctttc tcatagctca cgctgtaggt atctcagttc ggtgtaggtc
     7381 gttcgctcca agctgggctg tgtgcacgaa ccccccgttc agcccgaccg ctgcgcctta
     7441 tccggtaact atcgtcttga gtccaacccg gtaagacacg acttatcgcc actggcagca
     7501 gccactggta acaggattag cagagcgagg tatgtaggcg gtgctacaga gttcttgaag
     7561 tggtggccta actacggcta cactagaaga acagtatttg gtatctgcgc tctgctgaag
     7621 ccagttacct tcggaaaaag agttggtagc tcttgatccg gcaaacaaac caccgctggt
     7681 agcggttttt ttgtttgcaa gcagcagatt acgcgcagaa aaaaaggatc tcaagaagat
     7741 cctttgatct tttctacggg gtctgacgct cagtggaacg aaaactcacg ttaagggatt
     7801 ttggtcatga gattatcaaa aaggatcttc acctagatcc ttttaaatta aaaatgaagt
     7861 tttaaatcaa tctaaagtat atatgagtaa acttggtctg acagttacca atgcttaatc
     7921 agtgaggcac ctatctcagc gatctgtcta tttcgttcat ccatagttgc ctgactcccc
     7981 gtcgtgtaga taactacgat acgggagggc ttaccatctg gccccagtgc tgcaatgata
     8041 ccgcgagacc cacgctcacc ggctccagat ttatcagcaa taaaccagcc agccggaagg
     8101 gccgagcgca gaagtggtcc tgcaacttta tccgcctcca tccagtctat taattgttgc
     8161 cgggaagcta gagtaagtag ttcgccagtt aatagtttgc gcaacgttgt tgccattgct
     8221 acaggcatcg tggtgtcacg ctcgtcgttt ggtatggctt cattcagctc cggttcccaa
     8281 cgatcaaggc gagttacatg atcccccatg ttgtgcaaaa aagcggttag ctccttcggt
     8341 cctccgatcg ttgtcagaag taagttggcc gcagtgttat cactcatggt tatggcagca
     8401 ctgcataatt ctcttactgt catgccatcc gtaagatgct tttctgtgac tggtgagtac
     8461 tcaaccaagt cattctgaga atagtgtatg cggcgaccga gttgctcttg cccggcgtca
     8521 atacgggata ataccgcgcc acatagcaga actttaaaag tgctcatcat tggaaaacgt
     8581 tcttcggggc gaaaactctc aaggatctta ccgctgttga gatccagttc gatgtaaccc
     8641 actcgtgcac ccaactgatc ttcagcatct tttactttca ccagcgtttc tgggtgagca
     8701 aaaacaggaa ggcaaaatgc cgcaaaaaag ggaataaggg cgacacggaa atgttgaata
     8761 ctcatactct tcctttttca atattattga agcatttatc agggttattg tctcatgagc
     8821 ggatacatat ttgaatgtat ttagaaaaat aaacaaatag gggttccgcg cacatttccc
     8881 cgaaaagtgc cacctgacgt cgacggatcg ggagatctcc cgatccccta tggtgcactc
     8941 tcagtacaat ctgctctgat gccgcatagt taagccagta tctgctccct gcttgtgtgt
     9001 tggaggtcgc tgagtagtgc gcgagcaaaa tttaagctac aacaaggcaa ggcttgaccg
     9061 acaattgcat gaagaatctg cttagggtta ggcgttttgc gctgcttcgc gatgtacggg
     9121 ccagatatac gcgttgacat tgattattga ctagttatta atagtaatca attacggggt
     9181 cattagttca tagcccatat atggagttcc gcgttacata acttacggta aatggcccgc
     9241 ctggctgacc gcccaacgac ccccgcccat tgacgtcaat aatgacgtat gttcccatag
     9301 taacgccaat agggactttc cattgacgtc aatgggtgga gtatttacgg taaactgccc
     9361 acttggcagt acatcaagtg tatcatatgc caagtacgcc ccctattgac gtcaatgacg
     9421 gtaaatggcc cgcctggcat tatgcccagt acatgacctt atgggacttt cctacttggc
     9481 agtacatcta cgtattagtc atcgctatta ccatggtgat gcggttttgg cagtacatca
     9541 atgggcgtgg atagcggttt gactcacggg gatttccaag tctccacccc attgacgtca
     9601 atgggagttt gttttggcac caaaatcaac gggactttcc aaaatgtcgt aacaactccg
     9661 ccccattgac gcaaatgggc ggtaggcgtg tacggtggga ggtctatata agcagagctc
     9721 tctggctaac tagagaaccc actgcttact ggcttatcga aattaatacg actcactata
     9781 gggagaccca agctg
//
